Addgene plasmid #73888: p415 Ret2 I155A
Purpose: I155A mutation
Depositing lab: Blanche Schwappach. Depositing organization: Universitaetsmedizin Goettingen. Publication: delta-COP contains a helix C-terminal to its longin domain key to COPI dynamics and function. Arakel EC, Richter KP, Clancy A, Schwappach B. Proc Natl Acad Sci U S A. 2016 Jun 21;113(25):6916-21. doi: 10.1073/pnas.1603544113. Epub 2016 Jun 13. PubMed 27298352.
Backbone
  Vector backbone: p415
  Vector type: Yeast Expression
  Selectable markers: LEU2
Growth in bacteria
  Bacterial resistance: Ampicillin, 100 μg/mL
  Growth temperature: 37°C
  Growth strain: DH5alpha
  Copy number: Unknown
Gene/Insert
  Gene/Insert name: Ret2 I155A
  Species: S. cerevisiae (budding yeast)
  Mutation: Ile 155 Ala
  Promoter: Met25
  Cloning method: Restriction Enzyme; 5′ cloning site BamH1 (not destroyed); 3′ cloning site Xma1 (not destroyed)
  Sequencing primers: 5′ CTTTTTCTTGCTCTCTTGTCTTTTCATCTA
Terms and licenses: Academic/Nonprofit Terms; Industry Terms: Not Available to Industry
How to cite: p415 Ret2 I155A was a gift from Blanche Schwappach (Addgene plasmid # 73888 ; http://n2t.net/addgene:73888 ; RRID:Addgene_73888)
