[The description below was written by a language model from this plasmid's Addgene catalogue record and pLannotate feature annotations shown in this document.]
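Description:
p415 Ret2 I155A is an 8,262 nt yeast expression plasmid built on the p415 backbone, a low-copy centromeric shuttle vector for Saccharomyces cerevisiae. In yeast it is maintained through a CEN6/ARS element, which keeps the plasmid at roughly chromosomal copy number and stably segregated, and it is selected by the LEU2 auxotrophic marker (3-isopropylmalate dehydrogenase under its own promoter) in leucine-auxotrophic strains. For propagation in E. coli it carries a high-copy ColE1/pUC-type origin and the β-lactamase gene for ampicillin resistance. An f1 origin, flanking T3 and T7 promoters, and remnants of the lac promoter/lacZα region and the pBluescript polylinker are inherited from the parental cloning vector. Small annotated fragments of other genes (rop, bom, lacI, NFS1) appear to be backbone remnants or flanking genomic sequence rather than functional parts.

The payload is the S. cerevisiae RET2 open reading frame, encoding δ-COP, a subunit of the coatomer (COPI) complex that mediates retrograde Golgi-to-ER transport of dilysine-tagged proteins. The gene was inserted between BamHI and XmaI sites, both retained, and carries an isoleucine-to-alanine substitution at residue 155. Transcription is driven by the MET25 (MET17) promoter, which is repressed by methionine and so allows expression to be tuned through the methionine content of the medium, and it ends at the CYC1 terminator. No epitope tag or reporter is annotated. The stated purpose is simply to supply the I155A mutant. The associated study concerns a helix C-terminal to the δ-COP longin domain that is important for COPI dynamics and function, so the plasmid is suited to testing this point mutant's function in yeast.
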