Features (pLannotate 1.2.2; 24 found; start..end, strand, type, name):
     79..195     -  CDS            NFS1 (fragment): NFS1_YEAST - Also known as SPL1 From Saccharomyces cerevisiae (strain ATCC 204508 / S288c) (Baker's yeast).
    194..244     -  misc_feature   bom (fragment): basis of mobility region from pBR322
    346..381     -  CDS            rop (fragment): Rop protein, which maintains plasmids at low copy number; rop
    450..953     -  misc_feature   CEN/ARS: S. cerevisiae CEN6 centromere fused to an autonomously replicating sequence
    990..1094    +  promoter       AmpR promoter: bla
   1095..1955    +  CDS            AmpR: β-lactamase; bla; confers resistance to ampicillin, carbenicillin, and related antibiotics
   2126..2714    +  rep_origin     ori: high-copy-number ColE1/pMB1/pBR322/pUC origin of replication
   2897..2989    +  CDS            lacI (fragment): lac repressor; lacI; The lac repressor binds to the lac operator to inhibit transcription in E. coli. This inhibition can be relieved by adding lactose or isopropyl-β-D-thiogalactopyranoside (IPTG).
   3002..3023    +  protein_bind   CAP binding site: CAP binding activates transcription in the presence of cAMP. E. coli catabolite activator protein
   3038..3068    +  promoter       lac promoter: promoter for the E. coli lac operon
   3076..3092    +  protein_bind   lac operator: The lac repressor binds to the lac operator to inhibit transcription in E. coli. This inhibition can be relieved by adding lactose or isopropyl-β-D-thiogalactopyranoside (IPTG). lac repressor encoded by lacI
   3137..3155    +  promoter       T3 promoter: promoter for bacteriophage T3 RNA polymerase
   3206..3555    +  promoter       MET17 promoter: S. cerevisiae MET17; expression is repressed by methionine; MET15; MET25
   3555..3573    +  misc_feature   MCS (fragment): pBluescript multiple cloning site
   3574..5211    +  CDS            RET2: COPD_YEAST - Experimental evidence at protein level: Swiss-Prot protein existence level 1. The coatomer is a cytosolic protein complex that binds to dilysine motifs and reversibly associates with Golgi non-clathrin- coated vesicles, which further mediate biosynthetic protein transport from the ER, via the Golgi up to the trans Golgi network. Coatomer complex is required for budding from Golgi membranes, and is essential for the retrograde Golgi-to-ER transport of dilysine-tagged proteins (By similarity). From Saccharomyces cerevisiae (strain ATCC 204508 / S288c) (Baker's yeast).
   5217..5269    +  misc_feature   MCS (fragment): pBluescript multiple cloning site
   5270..5517    +  terminator     CYC1 terminator: S. cerevisiae CYC1; transcription terminator for CYC1
   5536..5554    -  promoter       T7 promoter: promoter for bacteriophage T7 RNA polymerase
   5562..5717    +  CDS            lacZα (fragment): LacZα fragment of β-galactosidase; lacZ fragment
   5721..6149    +  rep_origin     f1 ori (sequence partly withheld): f1 bacteriophage origin of replication; arrow indicates direction of (+) strand synthesis
   6177..6229    -  misc_feature   bom (fragment): basis of mobility region from pBR322
   6260..6337    +  CDS            YO192_YEAST (fragment): Experimental evidence at protein level: Swiss-Prot protein existence level 1. From Saccharomyces cerevisiae (strain ATCC 204508 / S288c) (Baker's yeast).
   6477..6884    +  promoter       LEU2 promoter: S. cerevisiae LEU2
   6885..7979    +  CDS            LEU2: 3-isopropylmalate dehydrogenase, required for leucine biosynthesis; S. cerevisiae LEU2; yeast auxotrophic marker
>Addgene plasmid #73888 | p415 Ret2 I155A | addgene full sequence | sequence record 200157 | Addgene NGS Result
ATGAAACTATGATTCCTAATTTATATATTGGAGGATTTTCTCTAAAAAAAAAAAAATACAACAAATAAAA
AACACTCAATGACCTGACCATTTGATGGAGTTTAAGTCAATACCTTCTTGAACCATTTCCCATAATGGTG
AAAGTTCCCTCAAGAATTTTACTCTGTCAGAAACGGCCTTAACGACGTAGTCGATATGGTGCACTCTCAG
TACAATCTGCTCTGATGCCGCATAGTTAAGCCAGCCCCGACACCCGCCAACACCCGCTGACGCGCCCTGA
CGGGCTTGTCTGCTCCCGGCATCCGCTTACAGACAAGCTGTGACCGTCTCCGGGAGCTGCATGTGTCAGA
GGTTTTCACCGTCATCACCGAAACGCGCGAGACGAAAGGGCCTCGTGATACGCCTATTTTTATAGGTTAA
TGTCATGATAATAATGGTTTCTTAGGACGGATCGCTTGCCTGTAACTTACACGCGCCTCGTATCTTTTAA
TGATGGAATAATTTGGGAATTTACTCTGTGTTTATTTATTTTTATGTTTTGTATTTGGATTTTAGAAAGT
AAATAAAGAAGGTAGAAGAGTTACGGAATGAAGAAAAAAAAATAAACAAAGGTTTAAAAAATTTCAACAA
AAAGCGTACTTTACATATATATTTATTAGACAAGAAAAGCAGATTAAATAGATATACATTCGATTAACGA
TAAGTAAAATGTAAAATCACAGGATTTTCGTGTGTGGTCTTCTACACAGACAAGATGAAACAATTCGGCA
TTAATACCTGAGAGCAGGAAGAGCAAGATAAAAGGTAGTATTTGTTGGCGATCCCCCTAGAGTCTTTTAC
ATCTTCGGAAAACAAAAACTATTTTTTCTTTAATTTCTTTTTTTACTTTCTATTTTTAATTTATATATTT
ATATTAAAAAATTTAAATTATAATTATTTTTATAGCACGTGATGAAAAGGACCCAGGTGGCACTTTTCGG
GGAAATGTGCGCGGAACCCCTATTTGTTTATTTTTCTAAATACATTCAAATATGTATCCGCTCATGAGAC
AATAACCCTGATAAATGCTTCAATAATATTGAAAAAGGAAGAGTATGAGTATTCAACATTTCCGTGTCGC
CCTTATTCCCTTTTTTGCGGCATTTTGCCTTCCTGTTTTTGCTCACCCAGAAACGCTGGTGAAAGTAAAA
GATGCTGAAGATCAGTTGGGTGCACGAGTGGGTTACATCGAACTGGATCTCAACAGCGGTAAGATCCTTG
AGAGTTTTCGCCCCGAAGAACGTTTTCCAATGATGAGCACTTTTAAAGTTCTGCTATGTGGCGCGGTATT
ATCCCGTATTGACGCCGGGCAAGAGCAACTCGGTCGCCGCATACACTATTCTCAGAATGACTTGGTTGAG
TACTCACCAGTCACAGAAAAGCATCTTACGGATGGCATGACAGTAAGAGAATTATGCAGTGCTGCCATAA
CCATGAGTGATAACACTGCGGCCAACTTACTTCTGACAACGATCGGAGGACCGAAGGAGCTAACCGCTTT
TTTGCACAACATGGGGGATCATGTAACTCGCCTTGATCGTTGGGAACCGGAGCTGAATGAAGCCATACCA
AACGACGAGCGTGACACCACGATGCCTGTAGCAATGGCAACAACGTTGCGCAAACTATTAACTGGCGAAC
TACTTACTCTAGCTTCCCGGCAACAATTAATAGACTGGATGGAGGCGGATAAAGTTGCAGGACCACTTCT
GCGCTCGGCCCTTCCGGCTGGCTGGTTTATTGCTGATAAATCTGGAGCCGGTGAGCGTGGGTCTCGCGGT
ATCATTGCAGCACTGGGGCCAGATGGTAAGCCCTCCCGTATCGTAGTTATCTACACGACGGGGAGTCAGG
CAACTATGGATGAACGAAATAGACAGATCGCTGAGATAGGTGCCTCACTGATTAAGCATTGGTAACTGTC
AGACCAAGTTTACTCATATATACTTTAGATTGATTTAAAACTTCATTTTTAATTTAAAAGGATCTAGGTG
AAGATCCTTTTTGATAATCTCATGACCAAAATCCCTTAACGTGAGTTTTCGTTCCACTGAGCGTCAGACC
CCGTAGAAAAGATCAAAGGATCTTCTTGAGATCCTTTTTTTCTGCGCGTAATCTGCTGCTTGCAAACAAA
AAAACCACCGCTACCAGCGGTGGTTTGTTTGCCGGATCAAGAGCTACCAACTCTTTTTCCGAAGGTAACT
GGCTTCAGCAGAGCGCAGATACCAAATACTGTTCTTCTAGTGTAGCCGTAGTTAGGCCACCACTTCAAGA
ACTCTGTAGCACCGCCTACATACCTCGCTCTGCTAATCCTGTTACCAGTGGCTGCTGCCAGTGGCGATAA
GTCGTGTCTTACCGGGTTGGACTCAAGACGATAGTTACCGGATAAGGCGCAGCGGTCGGGCTGAACGGGG
GGTTCGTGCACACAGCCCAGCTTGGAGCGAACGACCTACACCGAACTGAGATACCTACAGCGTGAGCTAT
GAGAAAGCGCCACGCTTCCCGAAGGGAGAAAGGCGGACAGGTATCCGGTAAGCGGCAGGGTCGGAACAGG
AGAGCGCACGAGGGAGCTTCCAGGGGGAAACGCCTGGTATCTTTATAGTCCTGTCGGGTTTCGCCACCTC
TGACTTGAGCGTCGATTTTTGTGATGCTCGTCAGGGGGGCGGAGCCTATGGAAAAACGCCAGCAACGCGG
CCTTTTTACGGTTCCTGGCCTTTTGCTGGCCTTTTGCTCACATGTTCTTTCCTGCGTTATCCCCTGATTC
TGTGGATAACCGTATTACCGCCTTTGAGTGAGCTGATACCGCTCGCCGCAGCCGAACGACCGAGCGCAGC
GAGTCAGTGAGCGAGGAAGCGGAAGAGCGCCCAATACGCAAACCGCCTCTCCCCGCGCGTTGGCCGATTC
ATTAATGCAGCTGGCACGACAGGTTTCCCGACTGGAAAGCGGGCAGTGAGCGCAACGCAATTAATGTGAG
TTAGCTCACTCATTAGGCACCCCAGGCTTTACACTTTATGCTTCCGGCTCGTATGTTGTGTGGAATTGTG
AGCGGATAACAATTTCACACAGGAAACAGCTATGACCATGATTACGCCAAGCGCGCAATTAACCCTCACT
AAAGGGAACAAAAGCTGGAGCTCCGGATGCAAGGGTTCGAATCCCTTAGCTCTCATTATTTTTTGCTTTT
TCTCTTGAGGTCACATGATCGCAAAATGGCAAATGGCACGTGAAGCTGTCGATATTGGGGAACTGTGGTG
GTTGGCAAATGACTAATTAAGTTAGTCAAGGCGCCATCCTCATGAAAACTGTGTAACATAATAACCGAAG
TGTCGAAAAGGTGGCACCTTGTCCAATTGAACACGCTCGATGAAAAAAATAAGATATATATAAGGTTAAG
TAAAGCGTCTGTTAGAAAGGAAGTTTTTCCTTTTTCTTGCTCTCTTGTCTTTTCATCTACTATTTCCTTC
GTGTAATACAGGGTCGTCAGATACATAGATACAATTCTATTACCCCCATCCATACTCTAGAACTAGTGGA
TCCATGGTGGTTTTGGCTGCTTCTATCACTACGCGTCAGGGGAAACCTCTCTTGTCCAGGCAATTCAAAG
ATCTGTCCAAGGATCGAGTCCTAGAGTTGCTGTCCAATTTCCAGAACCTAGTCTCCGAGATCTCGTCAGA
CCACACATTTGTCGAGGACAAGCACGTCCGCTACGTGTATAGGCCCTTTGATAACTACTACATTATTCTT
ATCACAAACCGCCAGTCCAATATTATCAAGGATTTGGCCACATTAAATCTGTTTTCACAGACGATCAACT
CCTACTTGTCTAGTTTCCAAGACCAAGAGATTTTTCACAATGCCTTTGAGATCTTGTCCTCGTTCGACGA
AATCGTGTCAATGGGCGGGTACAAAGAGAACTTGTCCTTTACTCAAGTGCAAACATACTTGTCTATGGAG
TCGCACGAAGAAAGAATCCAGGAAATTATTGAGCGTAATAAAGAGGCCGAAGCTACTGAGGAGAGGAAGC
GCCGTGCTAAGGAAATTGCTAGAAAAGAACATGAAAGGAAACACGGGTTTATGTCTTCAAATGGCGATTA
CGACGGCGCCAATAGGTTCATGGGAAGTAAAGATCCTAACGTTACAAACGCCATCAACAGTTACTACTCC
CATGCTTCTCCTGCAGCACAACAGTCTTATCTACAAAGTTCCCATGCCGCTGCTGCTGAGGTGGCCCCAG
TGGCCTCCCCAATGGCTACGTCTCAGCGTGCGGGACATTCTGCTACTGGCGGTATGAAATTGGGTGGTGG
TGCCGGAAGAAGAGCGGGTGCCGCACCACGGCCAAGTGCAATTTCTTCAGCCTCTTCTGGCACTCCACCT
CCTCCGGAGGAGGATGTCCCAGAGAACAATGGTATTTTGATCTCTATCAAGGAGGTAATCAATGCAGAAT
TCTCCAGAGATGGTACCATTCACTCTTCTGAATTGAAAGGTGTTTTAGAACTAAGAATTAATGACCATGA
CTTATCTCACTCGAACCTAAAACTAGCTGATTCTATTGACGTTCGCGATAAATCCTTCCAGTTTAAGACC
CATCCAAACATAGATAAACAATCGTTCCTATCCACTAAACTTATCTCCCTGCGTGATAAATCTAAGGCTT
TCCCAGCCAACGACCAAAGCCTGGGTGTTCTAAGATGGCGTAAAGTCGCTCCCGCAGAAGATGACTCATT
AATTCCATTAACTCTAACTACATGGGTTTCCCCCTCCGAATCACAACAGGGCTTTGATGTCATTATTGAG
TATGAGAGCGTCCTGGAAACAGAACTCGCTGATGTGATCTTCACCATTCCAGTTTTCCCTCAGGAGCCAG
TAGACATAAATACAGAGTCTTCTACATGCTCTGACGCTGAAGTTGTCAACATGGACCAAGAAATGGGAAC
CTCCATTAAGATTAGCAAAATTGCTGCCAACGATGCAGGTGCGCTAGCATTCACTATCGAAGCTCCATAT
GAAGATGCATTGTACCCAATGACCGTTTCCTTCCAAGAGTCCACGAGGGATAAATTAGCTAAGAGTTTCA
CCGGTATGGCCATACAATCTGTTGTCATGGCCAATGACCACGATCAAGAGCTCCCTTACGACGTCATCAC
CTCTTTGAAATCAGATGAATATCTTGTCCAATAGTCCCCCCGGGCTGCAGGAATTCGATATCAAGCTTAT
CGATACCGTCGACCTCGAGTCATGTAATTAGTTATGTCACGCTTACATTCACGCCCTCCCCCCACATCCG
CTCTAACCGAAAAGGAAGGAGTTAGACAACCTGAAGTCTAGGTCCCTATTTATTTTTTTATAGTTATGTT
AGTATTAAGAACGTTATTTATATTTCAAATTTTTCTTTTTTTTCTGTACAGACGCGTGTACGCATGTAAC
ATTATACTGAAAACCTTGCTTGAGAAGGTTTTGGGACGCTCGAAGGCTTTAATTTGCGGCCGGTACCCAA
TTCGCCCTATAGTGAGTCGTATTACGCGCGCTCACTGGCCGTCGTTTTACAACGTCGTGACTGGGAAAAC
CCTGGCGTTACCCAACTTAATCGCCTTGCAGCACATCCCCCTTTCGCCAGCTGGCGTAATAGCGAAGAGG
CCCGCACCGATCGCCCTTCCCAACAGTTGCGCAGCCTGAATGGCGAATGG
[124 nt withheld, positions 5721-5844]
C
[91 nt withheld, positions 5846-5936]
A
[49 nt withheld, positions 5938-5986]
CCTTTGACGTTGGAGTCCACGTTCTTT
[37 nt withheld, positions 6014-6050]
ACCCTATCTCGGTCTATTCTTTTGATTTATAAGGGATTTTGCCGATTTCGGCCTATTGGTTAAAAAATGA
GCTGATTTAACAAAAATTTAACGCGAATTTTAACAAAATATTAACGCTTACAATTTCCTGATGCGGTATT
TTCTCCTTACGCATCTGTGCGGTATTTCACACCGCATATCGACCGGTCGAGGAGAACTTCTAGTATATCT
ACATACCTAATATTATTGCCTTATTAAAAATGGAATCCCAACAATTACATCAAAATCCACATTCTCTTCA
AAATCAATTGTCCTGTACTTCCTTGTTCATGTGTGTTCAAAAACGTTATATTTATAGGATAATTATACTC
TATTTCTCAACAAGTAATTGGTTGTTTGGCCGAGCGGTCTAAGGCGCCTGATTCAAGAAATATCTTGACC
GCAGTTAACTGTGGGAATACTCAGGTATCGTAAGATGCAAGAGTTCGAATCTCTTAGCAACCATTATTTT
TTTCCTCAACATAACGAGAACACACAGGGGCGCTATCGCACAGAATCAAATTCGATGACTGGAAATTTTT
TGTTAATTTCAGAGGTCGCCTGACGCATATACCTTTTTCAACTGAAAAATTGGGAGAAAAAGGAAAGGTG
AGAGCGCCGGAACCGGCTTTTCATATAGAATAGAGAAGCGTTCATGACTAAATGCTTGCATCACAATACT
TGAAGTTGACAATATTATTTAAGGACCTATTGTTTTTTCCAATAGGTGGTTAGCAATCGTCTTACTTTCT
AACTTTTCTTACCTTTTACATTTCAGCAATATATATATATATATTTCAAGGATATACCATTCTAATGTCT
GCCCCTAAGAAGATCGTCGTTTTGCCAGGTGACCACGTTGGTCAAGAAATCACAGCCGAAGCCATTAAGG
TTCTTAAAGCTATTTCTGATGTTCGTTCCAATGTCAAGTTCGATTTCGAAAATCATTTAATTGGTGGTGC
TGCTATCGATGCTACAGGTGTTCCACTTCCAGATGAGGCGCTGGAAGCCTCCAAGAAGGCTGATGCCGTT
TTGTTAGGTGCTGTGGGTGGTCCTAAATGGGGTACCGGTAGTGTTAGACCTGAACAAGGTTTACTAAAAA
TCCGTAAAGAACTTCAATTGTACGCCAACTTAAGACCATGTAACTTTGCATCCGACTCTCTTTTAGACTT
ATCTCCAATCAAGCCACAATTTGCTAAAGGTACTGACTTCGTTGTTGTCAGAGAATTAGTGGGAGGTATT
TACTTTGGTAAGAGAAAGGAAGACGATGGTGATGGTGTCGCTTGGGATAGTGAACAATACACCGTTCCAG
AAGTGCAAAGAATCACAAGAATGGCCGCTTTCATGGCCCTACAACATGAGCCACCATTGCCTATTTGGTC
CTTGGATAAAGCTAATGTTTTGGCCTCTTCAAGATTATGGAGAAAAACTGTGGAGGAAACCATCAAGAAC
GAATTCCCTACATTGAAGGTTCAACATCAATTGATTGATTCTGCCGCCATGATCCTAGTTAAGAACCCAA
CCCACCTAAATGGTATTATAATCACCAGCAACATGTTTGGTGATATCATCTCCGATGAAGCCTCCGTTAT
CCCAGGTTCCTTGGGTTTGTTGCCATCTGCGTCCTTGGCCTCTTTGCCAGACAAGAACACCGCATTTGGT
TTGTACGAACCATGCCACGGTTCTGCTCCAGATTTGCCAAAGAATAAGGTCAACCCTATCGCCACTATCT
TGTCTGCTGCAATGATGTTGAAATTGTCATTGAACTTGCCTGAAGAAGGTAAGGCCATTGAAGATGCAGT
TAAAAAGGTTTTGGATGCAGGTATCAGAACTGGTGATTTAGGTGGTTCCAACAGTACCACCGAAGTCGGT
GATGCTGTCGCCGAAGAAGTTAAGAAAATCCTTGCTTAAAAAGATTCTCTTTTTTTATGATATTTGTACA
TAAACTTTATAAATGAAATTCATAATAGAAACGACACGAAATTACAAAATGGAATATGTTCATAGGGTAG
ACGAAACTATATACGCAATCTACATACATTTATCAAGAAGGAGAAAAAGGAGGATGTAAAGGAATACAGG
TAAGCAAATTGATACTAATGGCTCAACGTGATAAGGAAAAAGAATTGCACTTTAACATTAATATTGACAA
GGAGGAGGGCACCACACAAAAAGTTAGGTGTAACAGAAAATC
